>Addgene plasmid #29535 | pcDNA3.1-ERBB4 (E872K) | addgene partial sequence | sequence record 34956 | 29535 with BGH-rev
TAGCTGGTACGAGCTCGGATCCACTAGTCCAGTGTGGTGGAATTCTGCAGATATCCAGCACAGTGGCGGC
CGCTTACACCACAGTATTCCGGTGTCTGTAAGGTGGAGGCGGCAGCACAGTGCCTGGCTTCAGGGAGAAC
TCAGAGAGGTATTCAGGATTCTCTGCCACAATAGGCCGGATCCGCCCATTCTGTTTATAAAAATATTTTG
TGCTGTACTCCTGCAGGTAGTCTGGGTGCTGAAGGGTGCTCCGAGGTGGCAGGCTGTGGTTCCAGTAGTC
AGGGTTGTCAAACGCTTTCTTGGCCTTCTCTGGCATTGACAGTATGTTGTTCTTCAGGTACTCAGCTTTT
CCCAAGGTGTTGGCAAAGGTGTTGAGGTACAGTGGCTCATTCACATACTCATCCTCGGCCTTGGGTGGAC
CATTGGATGCATTGTGATATTCGGGATTATCCAATGCTTGAAGGTCTCCATTTTTTCTCCGAGAAACAAA
AGGGTTCTCCTCCACTGGATTCAGGTATTCTTGTTTGGGTTTGTCTCGCATAGGAGTCATGTAACCTTCC
TCATCCAGCTCTCCTCGTGGGCTCCGTTCTGGGGCAAACACGGTGGGGTCAGCACTGTACCTCTGGGTGC
TACTGTCCTCTTGGACATGGGGTGCCACTGGCTTGCGTAGGGTGCCATTACAGCAGGAGTCATCAAAAAT
CTCAGCAGTAGCACCCTGTGCCACAGGAGCTTCTGGAATTGTGCTAGTTGGGGCTCTGTAGGGCACAGAC
ACTCCTTGTTCAGCAGCAAAACCTCCATCTCGG
