>Addgene plasmid #29535 | pcDNA3.1-ERBB4 (E872K) | addgene partial sequence | sequence record 35739 | hERBB4-F2 (GGTGCTTTTGGAACGGTTTA)
GTGGGCCTGAGGAAACTGTGAAGATTCCTGTGGCTATTAAGATTCTTAATGAGACAACTGGTCCCAAGGC
AAATGTGGAGTTCATGGATGAAGCTCTGATCATGGCAAGTATGGATCATCCACACCTAGTCCGGTTGCTG
GGTGTGTGTCTGAGCCCAACCATCCAGCTGGTTACTCAACTTATGCCCCATGGCTGCCTGTTGGAGTATG
TCCACGAGCACAAGGATAACATTGGATCACAACTGCTGCTTAACTGGTGTGTCCAGATAGCTAAGGGAAT
GATGTACCTGGAAGAAAGACGACTCGTTCATCGGGATTTGGCAGCCCGTAATGTCTTAGTGAAATCTCCA
AACCATGTGAAAATCACAGATTTTGGGCTAGCCAGACTCTTGGAAGGAGATAAAAAAGAGTACAATGCTG
ATGGAGGAAAGATGCCAATTAAATGGATGGCTCTGGAGTGTATACATTACAGGAAATTCACCCATCAGAG
TGACGTTTGGAGCTATGGAGTTACTATATGGGAACTGATGACCTTTGGAGGAAAACCCTNATGATGGAAT
TCCAACGCGAGAAATCCCTGATTTATTAGAGAAAGGAGAACGTTTTGCCTCAGCCTCCCNTCTNNGCNNT
ANTGACGTTTACATGGTCATGGTCAAATGTTGGATGATTGATGCTGACAGTAGACCTAAATTTAAGGAAC
TGGCTGCTGAGTTTCCAG
