[The description below was written by a language model from this plasmid's Addgene catalogue record.]
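Description:
pcDNA3.1-ERBB4 (E872K) is a mammalian expression plasmid built on the commercial pcDNA3.1 backbone (about 5.5 kb without insert) and carrying a mutant form of human ERBB4, also known as HER4, a receptor tyrosine kinase of the EGFR/ErbB family. The roughly 3.9 kb insert corresponds to the ERBB4 reference transcript and was cloned by restriction digestion between XbaI and NotI sites, both of which remain intact. It bears a single missense change converting glutamic acid 872 to lysine. The record lists no epitope tags or fusion partners.

The plasmid is maintained in E. coli as a high-copy construct under ampicillin selection. For mammalian work it carries a neomycin resistance marker, so transfected cells can be selected with G418 to obtain stable lines as well as being used for transient expression. No feature table is provided and the promoter is not stated explicitly. However, the listed sequencing primers (a CMV forward primer and a BGH reverse primer) are consistent with the standard pcDNA3.1 arrangement, in which the insert sits between the strong constitutive CMV immediate-early promoter and the bovine growth hormone polyadenylation signal.

The construct comes from a study that surveyed the tyrosine kinome in melanoma and reported recurrent ERBB4 mutations. E872K is presumably one of the variants examined there, although the record does not describe its functional effect. The plasmid is suited to expressing this mutant receptor in cultured mammalian cells, for example to compare its behaviour with wild-type ERBB4.
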