Addgene plasmid #29535: pcDNA3.1-ERBB4 (E872K)
Depositing lab: Yardena Samuels. Depositing organization: National Human Genome Research Institute (NHGRI). Publication: Analysis of the tyrosine kinome in melanoma reveals recurrent mutations in ERBB4. Prickett TD, Agrawal NS, Wei X, Yates KE, Lin JC, Wunderlich JR, Cronin JC, Cruz P, Rosenberg SA, Samuels Y. Nat Genet. 2009 Oct . 41(10):1127-32. 10.1038/ng.438 PubMed 19718025.
Backbone
  Vector backbone: pcDNA3.1
  Backbone manufacturer: Invitrogen
  Backbone size w/o insert (bp): 5500
  Vector type: Mammalian Expression
  Selectable markers: Neomycin (select with G418)
Growth in bacteria
  Bacterial resistance: Ampicillin, 100 μg/mL
  Growth temperature: 37°C
  Growth strain: DH5alpha
  Copy number: High Copy
Gene/Insert
  Gene/Insert name: ERBB4 (alt name: HER4)
  Species: H. sapiens (human)
  Insert size (bp): 3927
  Mutation: changed glutamic acid 872 to lysine
  GenBank ID: NM_005235
  Entrez Gene: ERBB4 (a.k.a. ALS19, HER4, p180erbB4)
  Cloning method: Restriction Enzyme; 5′ cloning site XbaI (not destroyed); 3′ cloning site NotI (not destroyed)
  Sequencing primers: 5′ CMV-F; 3′ BGH-rev
Terms and licenses: Academic/Nonprofit Terms; Industry Terms: Not Available to Industry
How to cite: pcDNA3.1-ERBB4 (E872K) was a gift from Yardena Samuels (Addgene plasmid # 29535 ; http://n2t.net/addgene:29535 ; RRID:Addgene_29535)
